>Addgene plasmid #24484 | pcDNA3.1mLCAD_FLAG | addgene partial sequence | sequence record 30218 | 24484 with BGH-rev
CTCTAGATTACTTGTCATCGTCGTCCTTGTAGTCTCCTCCGAATTCGCTGTCACTGACGATCTGTCTTGC
GATCAGCTCTTTCATTATTTCGTTGGTACCACCGTAGATCGGCTGCACCCGAGCATCCACATAAGCTTTT
GCAATCGGGTACTCCCACATGTACCCCCAGCCTCCGTGGAGTTGAACACATTCATAAGCTACACTGTTTT
GTAATTCAGATGCCCAGTATTTTGCCATGGAAGCGGAACCGGAGTCCAGACGTTTGGTTTCATGCAACTG
CAGGCAGCTGTCCACAAAAGCTCTGGTGACACATATGTGTGTCTTTAATTCTGCTAGTTTATGCTGCACC
GTCTGTATGTGTGCAACTGTTTTCCCAAAAGCTTTTCTTTGCTTCACGTAGTTCCTGGTTTCTTCAAACA
TGAACTCACAGGCAGAAATCGCCAACTCAGCAATTAAGAGCCTTTCCTGTGGGAGCTCTTGCATGAGGTA
GTAGAAGCCTTTATTCTCTTCTCCAAGTAAGGCATTAGCTGGCAATCGGACATCTTCAAAGAATAGTTCT
GCTGTGTCCTGAGCTTTCATTCCCATCTTATGCAGCTTCCGGCCCTTGATAAATCCTTTCATTCCATTTT
CCACCAAAAAGAGGCTAATGCCATGGGCAGGCGATCGAGCTTCACGGTTGGTGACGGCCACGACGATCAC
GAGATCACTTAACCAGCCATTAGTGATGAACACCTTGCTTCCATTGAGAATCCAATCACTCCCAGA
