[The description below was written by a language model from this plasmid's Addgene catalogue record.]
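Description:
pcDNA3.1mLCAD_FLAG is a mammalian expression plasmid built on the commercial pcDNA3.1 backbone (about 5.4 kb without insert). It carries the mouse cDNA for long-chain acyl-CoA dehydrogenase (LCAD, gene symbol Acadl). The insert of roughly 1.2 kb was placed between BamHI and EcoRI sites by restriction cloning, and both sites remain intact, so the coding region can be excised or exchanged. A FLAG epitope is fused to the C terminus of the protein. This placement leaves the N terminus free, which is relevant for a mitochondrial matrix enzyme whose import normally depends on an N-terminal targeting sequence. The plasmid is propagated in E. coli under ampicillin selection, and a neomycin resistance marker allows G418 selection of stably transfected mammalian cells. Copy number is listed as unknown.

The record gives no feature table and does not name the promoter or polyadenylation signal. pcDNA3.1 vectors conventionally drive the insert from the CMV immediate-early promoter, but this is a general property of the backbone rather than something stated for this clone.

LCAD catalyses an early step in mitochondrial β-oxidation of long-chain fatty acids. The associated publication concerns regulation of fatty-acid oxidation by the mitochondrial deacetylase SIRT3 through reversible enzyme deacetylation. The construct is therefore suited to expressing epitope-tagged LCAD in cultured mammalian cells. The FLAG tag permits detection by immunoblotting and recovery by immunoprecipitation, for example to examine acetylation status, protein interactions or enzymatic activity of the recovered protein.
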