Addgene plasmid #24484: pcDNA3.1mLCAD_FLAG
Depositing lab: Eric Verdin. Depositing organization: J. David Gladstone Institutes. Publication: SIRT3 regulates mitochondrial fatty-acid oxidation by reversible enzyme deacetylation. Hirschey MD, Shimazu T, Goetzman E, Jing E, Schwer B, Lombard DB, Grueter CA, Harris C, Biddinger S, Ilkayeva OR, Stevens RD, Li Y, Saha AK, Ruderman NB, Bain JR, Newgard CB, Farese RV, Alt FW, Kahn CR, Verdin E. Nature. 2010 Mar 4. 464(7285):121-5. 10.1038/nature08778 PubMed 20203611.
Backbone
  Vector backbone: pcDNA3.1
  Backbone manufacturer: Invitrogen
  Backbone size w/o insert (bp): 5400
  Vector type: Mammalian Expression
  Selectable markers: Neomycin (select with G418)
Growth in bacteria
  Bacterial resistance: Ampicillin, 100 μg/mL
  Growth temperature: 37°C
  Growth strain: DH5alpha
  Copy number: Unknown
Gene/Insert
  Gene/Insert name: Long chain acyl-CoA dehydrogenase (alt names: LCAD; acadl)
  Species: M. musculus (mouse)
  Insert size (bp): 1200
  GenBank ID: BC027412
  Entrez Gene: Acadl (a.k.a. AA960361, AU018452, C79855, LCAD)
  Tag / fusion protein: FLAG (C terminal on insert)
  Cloning method: Restriction Enzyme; 5′ cloning site BamHI (not destroyed); 3′ cloning site EcoRI (not destroyed)
  Sequencing primers: 5′ n/a
Terms and licenses: Academic/Nonprofit Terms; Industry Terms: Not Available to Industry
How to cite: pcDNA3.1mLCAD_FLAG was a gift from Eric Verdin (Addgene plasmid # 24484 ; http://n2t.net/addgene:24484 ; RRID:Addgene_24484)
